>Addgene plasmid #102608 | pMSCV-hygro-STING R232 | addgene full sequence | sequence record 202135 | Addgene NGS Result
AGTTTTGACTCAACAATATCACCAGCTGAAGCCTATAGAGTACGAGCCATAGATAAAATAAAAGATTTTA
TTTAGTCTCCAGAAAAAGGGGGGAATGAAAGACCCCACCTGTAGGTTTGGCAAGCTAGCTTAAGTAACGC
CATTTTGCAAGGCATGGAAAATACATAACTGAGAATAGAGAAGTTCAGATCAAGGTTAGGAACAGAGAGA
CAGCAGAATATGGGCCAAACAGGATATCTGTGGTAAGCAGTTCCTGCCCCGGCTCAGGGCCAAGAACAGA
TGGTCCCCAGATGCGGTCCCGCCCTCAGCAGTTTCTAGAGAACCATCAGATGTTTCCAGGGTGCCCCAAG
GACCTGAAATGACCCTGTGCCTTATTTGAACTAACCAATCAGTTCGCTTCTCGCTTCTGTTCGCGCGCTT
CTGCTCCCCGAGCTCAATAAAAGAGCCCACAACCCCTCACTCGGCGCGCCAGTCCTCCGATAGACTGCGT
CGCCCGGGTACCCGTATTCCCAATAAAGCCTCTTGCTGTTTGCATCCGAATCGTGGACTCGCTGATCCTT
GGGAGGGTCTCCTCAGATTGATTGACTGCCCACCTCGGGGGTCTTTCATTTGGAGGTTCCACCGAGATTT
GGAGACCCCTGCCCAGGGACCACCGACCCCCCCGCCGGGAGGTAAGCTGGCCAGCGGTCGTTTCGTGTCT
GTCTCTGTCTTTGTGCGTGTTTGTGCCGGCATCTAATGTTTGCGCCTGCGTCTGTACTAGTTAGCTAACT
AGCTCTGTATCTGGCGGACCCGTGGTGGAACTGACGAGTTCTGAACACCCGGCCGCAACCCTGGGAGACG
TCCCAGGGACTTTGGGGGCCGTTTTTGTGGCCCGACCTGAGGAAGGGAGTCGATGTGGAATCCGACCCCG
TCAGGATATGTGGTTCTGGTAGGAGACGAGAACCTAAAACAGTTCCCGCCTCCGTCTGAATTTTTGCTTT
CGGTTTGGAACCGAAGCCGCGCGTCTTGTCTGCTGCAGCGCTGCAGCATCGTTCTGTGTTGTCTCTGTCT
GACTGTGTTTCTGTATTTGTCTGAAAATTAGGGCCAGACTGTTACCACTCCCTTAAGTTTGACCTTAGGT
CACTGGAAAGATGTCGAGCGGATCGCTCACAACCAGTCGGTAGATGTCAAGAAGAGACGTTGGGTTACCT
TCTGCTCTGCAGAATGGCCAACCTTTAACGTCGGATGGCCGCGAGACGGCACCTTTAACCGAGACCTCAT
CACCCAGGTTAAGATCAAGGTCTTTTCACCTGGCCCGCATGGACACCCAGACCAGGTCCCCTACATCGTG
ACCTGGGAAGCCTTGGCTTTTGACCCCCCTCCCTGGGTCAAGCCCTTTGTACACCCTAAGCCTCCGCCTC
CTCTTCCTCCATCCGCCCCGTCTCTCCCCCTTGAACCTCCTCGTTCGACCCCGCCTCGATCCTCCCTTTA
TCCAGCCCTCACTCCTTCTCTAGGCGCCGGAATTAGATCCATGCCCCACTCCAGCCTGCATCCATCCATC
CCGTGTCCCAGGGGTCACGGGGCCCAGAAGGCAGCCTTGGTTCTGCTGAGTGCCTGCCTGGTGACCCTTT
GGGGGCTAGGAGAGCCACCAGAGCACACTCTCCGGTACCTGGTGCTCCACCTAGCCTCCCTGCAGCTGGG
ACTGCTGTTAAACGGGGTCTGCAGCCTGGCTGAGGAGCTGCGCCACATCCACTCCAGGTACCGGGGCAGC
TACTGGAGGACTGTGCGGGCCTGCCTGGGCTGCCCCCTCCGCCGTGGGGCCCTGTTGCTGCTGTCCATCT
ATTTCTACTACTCCCTCCCAAATGCGGTCGGCCCGCCCTTCACTTGGATGCTTGCCCTCCTGGGCCTCTC
GCAGGCACTGAACATCCTCCTGGGCCTCAAGGGCCTGGCCCCAGCTGAGATCTCTGCAGTGTGTGAAAAA
GGGAATTTCAACGTGGCCCATGGGCTGGCATGGTCATATTACATCGGATATCTGCGGCTGATCCTGCCAG
AGCTCCAGGCCCGGATTCGAACTTACAATCAGCATTACAACAACCTGCTACGGGGTGCAGTGAGCCAGCG
GCTGTATATTCTCCTCCCATTGGACTGTGGGGTGCCTGATAACCTGAGTATGGCTGACCCCAACATTCGC
TTCCTGGATAAACTGCCCCAGCAGACCGGTGACCGTGCTGGCATCAAGGATCGGGTTTACAGCAACAGCA
TCTATGAGCTTCTGGAGAACGGGCAGCGGGCGGGCACCTGTGTCCTGGAGTACGCCACCCCCTTGCAGAC
TTTGTTTGCCATGTCACAATACAGTCAAGCTGGCTTTAGCCGGGAGGATAGGCTTGAGCAGGCCAAACTC
TTCTGCCGGACACTTGAGGACATCCTGGCAGATGCCCCTGAGTCTCAGAACAACTGCCGCCTCATTGCCT
ACCAGGAACCTGCAGATGACAGCAGCTTCTCGCTGTCCCAGGAGGTTCTCCGGCACCTGCGGCAGGAGGA
AAAGGAAGAGGTTACTGTGGGCAGCTTGAAGACCTCAGCGGTGCCCAGTACCTCCACGATGTCCCAAGAG
CCTGAGCTCCTCATCAGTGGAATGGAAAAGCCCCTCCCTCTCCGCACGGATTTCTCTTGACTCGAGGTTA
ACGAATTCTACCGGGTAGGGGAGGCGCTTTTCCCAAGGCAGTCTGGAGCATGCGCTTTAGCAGCCCCGCT
GGGCACTTGGCGCTACACAAGTGGCCTCTGGCCTCGCACACATTCCACATCCACCGGTAGGCGCCAACCG
GCTCCGTTCTTTGGTGGCCCCTTCGCGCCACCTTCTACTCCTCCCCTAGTCAGGAAGTTCCCCCCCGCCC
CGCAGCTCGCGTCGTGCAGGACGTGACAAATGGAAGTAGCACGTCTCACTAGTCTCGTGCAGATGGACAG
CACCGCTGAGCAATGGAAGCGGGTAGGCCTTTGGGGCAGCGGCCAATAGCAGCTTTGCTCCTTCGCTTTC
TGGGCTCAGAGGCTGGGAAGGGGTGGGTCCGGGGGCGGGCTCAGGGGCGGGCTCAGGGGCGGGGCGGGCG
CCCGAAGGTCCTCCGGAGGCCCGGCATTCTGCACGCTTCAAAAGCGCACGTCTGCCGCGCTGTTCTCCTC
TTCCTCATCTCCGGGCCTTTCGACCTGCATCCCGCCACCATGAAAAAGCCTGAACTCACCGCGACGTCTG
TCGAGAAGTTTCTGATCGAAAAGTTCGACAGCGTCTCCGACCTGATGCAGCTCTCGGAGGGCGAAGAATC
TCGTGCTTTCAGCTTCGATGTAGGAGGGCGTGGATATGTCCTGCGGGTAAATAGCTGCGCCGATGGTTTC
TACAAAGATCGTTATGTTTATCGGCACTTTGCATCGGCCGCGCTCCCGATTCCGGAAGTGCTTGACATTG
GGGAATTCAGCGAGAGCCTGACCTATTGCATCTCCCGCCGTGCACAGGGTGTCACGTTGCAAGACCTGCC
TGAAACCGAACTGCCCGCTGTTCTGCAGCCGGTCGCGGAGGCCATGGATGCGATCGCTGCGGCCGATCTT
AGCCAGACGAGCGGGTTCGGCCCATTCGGACCGCAAGGAATCGGTCAATACACTACATGGCGTGATTTCA
TATGCGCGATTGCTGATCCCCATGTGTATCACTGGCAAACTGTGATGGACGACACCGTCAGTGCGTCCGT
CGCGCAGGCTCTCGATGAGCTGATGCTTTGGGCCGAGGACTGCCCCGAAGTCCGGCACCTCGTGCACGCG
GATTTCGGCTCCAACAATGTCCTGACGGACAATGGCCGCATAACAGCGGTCATTGACTGGAGCGAGGCGA
TGTTCGGGGATTCCCAATACGAGGTCGCCAACATCTTCTTCTGGAGGCCGTGGTTGGCTTGTATGGAGCA
GCAGACGCGCTACTTCGAGCGGAGGCATCCGGAGCTTGCAGGATCGCCGCGGCTCCGGGCGTATATGCTC
CGCATTGGTCTTGACCAACTCTATCAGAGCTTGGTTGACGGCAATTTCGATGATGCAGCTTGGGCGCAGG
GTCGATGCGACGCAATCGTCCGATCCGGAGCCGGGACTGTCGGGCGTACACAAATCGCCCGCAGAAGCGC
GGCCGTCTGGACCGATGGCTGTGTAGAAGTACTCGCCGATAGTGGAAACCGACGCCCCAGCACTCGTCCG
AGGGCAAAGGAATAGAGTAGATGCCGACCGAACAAGAGCTGATTTCGAGAACGCCTCAGCCAGCAACTCG
CGCGAGCCTAGCAAGGCAAATGCGAGAGAACGGCCTTACGCTTGGTGGCACAGTTCTCGTCCACAGTTCG
CTAAGCTCGCTCGGCTGGGTCGCGGGAGGGCCGGTCGCAGTGATTCAGGCCCTTCTGGATTGTGTTGGTC
CCCAGGGCACGATTGTCATGCCCACGCACTCGGGTGATCTGACTGATCCCGCAGATTGGAGATCGCCGCC
CGTGCCTGCCGATTGGGTGCAGATCCGTCGACCTGCAGCCAAGCTTATCGATAAAATAAAAGATTTTATT
TAGTCTCCAGAAAAAGGGGGGAATGAAAGACCCCACCTGTAGGTTTGGCAAGCTAGCTTAAGTAACGCCA
TTTTGCAAGGCATGGAAAATACATAACTGAGAATAGAGAAGTTCAGATCAAGGTTAGGAACAGAGAGACA
GCAGAATATGGGCCAAACAGGATATCTGTGGTAAGCAGTTCCTGCCCCGGCTCAGGGCCAAGAACAGATG
GTCCCCAGATGCGGTCCCGCCCTCAGCAGTTTCTAGAGAACCATCAGATGTTTCCAGGGTGCCCCAAGGA
CCTGAAATGACCCTGTGCCTTATTTGAACTAACCAATCAGTTCGCTTCTCGCTTCTGTTCGCGCGCTTCT
GCTCCCCGAGCTCAATAAAAGAGCCCACAACCCCTCACTCGGCGCGCCAGTCCTCCGATAGACTGCGTCG
CCCGGGTACCCGTGTATCCAATAAACCCTCTTGCAGTTGCATCCGACTTGTGGTCTCGCTGTTCCTTGGG
AGGGTCTCCTCTGAGTGATTGACTACCCGTCAGCGGGGGTCTTTCATGGGTAACAGTTTCTTGAAGTTGG
AGAACAACATTCTGAGGGTAGGAGTCGAATATTAAGTAATCCTGACTCAATTAGCCACTGTTTTGAATCC
ACATACTCCAATACTCCTGAAATAGTTCATTATGGACAGCGCAGAAAGAGCTGGGGAGAATTGTGAAATT
GTTATCCGCTCACAATTCCACACAACATACGAGCCGGAAGCATAAAGTGTAAAGCCTGGGGTGCCTAATG
AGTGAGCTAACTCACATTAATTGCGTTGCGCTCACTGCCCGCTTTCCAGTCGGGAAACCTGTCGTGCCAG
CTGCATTAATGAATCGGCCAACGCGCGGGGAGAGGCGGTTTGCGTATTGGGCGCTCTTCCGCTTCCTCGC
TCACTGACTCGCTGCGCTCGGTCGTTCGGCTGCGGCGAGCGGTATCAGCTCACTCAAAGGCGGTAATACG
GTTATCCACAGAATCAGGGGATAACGCAGGAAAGAACATGTGAGCAAAAGGCCAGCAAAAGGCCAGGAAC
CGTAAAAAGGCCGCGTTGCTGGCGTTTTTCCATAGGCTCCGCCCCCCTGACGAGCATCACAAAAATCGAC
GCTCAAGTCAGAGGTGGCGAAACCCGACAGGACTATAAAGATACCAGGCGTTTCCCCCTGGAAGCTCCCT
CGTGCGCTCTCCTGTTCCGACCCTGCCGCTTACCGGATACCTGTCCGCCTTTCTCCCTTCGGGAAGCGTG
GCGCTTTCTCATAGCTCACGCTGTAGGTATCTCAGTTCGGTGTAGGTCGTTCGCTCCAAGCTGGGCTGTG
TGCACGAACCCCCCGTTCAGCCCGACCGCTGCGCCTTATCCGGTAACTATCGTCTTGAGTCCAACCCGGT
AAGACACGACTTATCGCCACTGGCAGCAGCCACTGGTAACAGGATTAGCAGAGCGAGGTATGTAGGCGGT
GCTACAGAGTTCTTGAAGTGGTGGCCTAACTACGGCTACACTAGAAGAACAGTATTTGGTATCTGCGCTC
TGCTGAAGCCAGTTACCTTCGGAAAAAGAGTTGGTAGCTCTTGATCCGGCAAACAAACCACCGCTGGTAG
CGGTGGTTTTTTTGTTTGCAAGCAGCAGATTACGCGCAGAAAAAAAGGATCTCAAGAAGATCCTTTGATC
TTTTCTACGGGGTCTGACGCTCAGTGGAACGAAAACTCACGTTAAGGGATTTTGGTCATGAGATTATCAA
AAAGGATCTTCACCTAGATCCTTTTAAATTAAAAATGAAGTTTTAAATCAATCTAAAGTATATATGAGTA
AACTTGGTCTGACAGTTACCAATGCTTAATCAGTGAGGCACCTATCTCAGCGATCTGTCTATTTCGTTCA
TCCATAGTTGCCTGACTCCCCGTCGTGTAGATAACTACGATACGGGAGGGCTTACCATCTGGCCCCAGTG
CTGCAATGATACCGCGAGACCCACGCTCACCGGCTCCAGATTTATCAGCAATAAACCAGCCAGCCGGAAG
GGCCGAGCGCAGAAGTGGTCCTGCAACTTTATCCGCCTCCATCCAGTCTATTAATTGTTGCCGGGAAGCT
AGAGTAAGTAGTTCGCCAGTTAATAGTTTGCGCAACGTTGTTGCCATTGCTACAGGCATCGTGGTGTCAC
GCTCGTCGTTTGGTATGGCTTCATTCAGCTCCGGTTCCCAACGATCAAGGCGAGTTACATGATCCCCCAT
GTTGTGCAAAAAAGCGGTTAGCTCCTTCGGTCCTCCGATCGTTGTCAGAAGTAAGTTGGCCGCAGTGTTA
TCACTCATGGTTATGGCAGCACTGCATAATTCTCTTACTGTCATGCCATCCGTAAGATGCTTTTCTGTGA
CTGGTGAGTACTCAACCAAGTCATTCTGAGAATAGTGTATGCGGCGACCGAGTTGCTCTTGCCCGGCGTC
AATACGGGATAATACCGCGCCACATAGCAGAACTTTAAAAGTGCTCATCATTGGAAAACGTTCTTCGGGG
CGAAAACTCTCAAGGATCTTACCGCTGTTGAGATCCAGTTCGATGTAACCCACTCGTGCACCCAACTGAT
CTTCAGCATCTTTTACTTTCACCAGCGTTTCTGGGTGAGCAAAAACAGGAAGGCAAAATGCCGCAAAAAA
GGGAATAAGGGCGACACGGAAATGTTGAATACTCATACTCTTCCTTTTTCAATATTATTGAAGCATTTAT
CAGGGTTATTGTCTCATGAGCGGATACATATTTGAATGTATTTAGAAAAATAAACAAATAGGGGTTCCGC
GCACATTTCCCCGAAAAGTGCCACCTGACGTCTAAGAAACCATTATTATCATGACATTAACCTATAAAAA
TAGGCGTATCACGAGGCCCTTTCGTCTCGCGCGTTTCGGTGATGACGGTGAAAACCTCTGACACATGCAG
CTCCCGGAGACGGTCACAGCTTGTCTGTAAGCGGATGCCGGGAGCAGACAAGCCCGTCAGGGCGCGTCAG
CGGGTGTTGGCGGGTGTCGGGGCTGGCTTAACTATGCGGCATCAGAGCAGATTGTACTGAGAGTGCACCA
TATGCGGTGTGAAATACCGCACAGATGCGTAAGGAGAAAATACCGCATCAGGCGCCATTCGCCATTCAGG
CTGCGCAACTGTTGGGAAGGGCGATCGGTGCGGGCCTCTTCGCTATTACGCCAGCTGGCGAAAGGGGGAT
GTGCTGCAAGGCGATTAAGTTGGGTAACGCCAGGGTTTTCCCAGTCACGACGTTGTAAAACGACGGCGCA
AGGAATGGTGCATGCAAGGAGATGGCGCCCAACAGTCCCCCGGCCACGGGGCCTGCCACCATACCCACGC
CGAAACAAGCGCTCATGAGCCCGAAGTGGCGAGCCCGATCTTCCCCATCGGTGATGTCGGCGATATAGGC
GCCAGCAACCGCACCTGTGGCGCCGGTGATGCCGGCCACGATGCGTCCGGCGTAGAGGCGATTAGTCCAA
TTTGTTAAAGACAGGATATCAGTGGTCCAGGCTCT
Features (pLannotate 1.2.2; 20 found; start..end, strand, type, name):
     94..610     +  LTR            5' LTR: 5' long terminal repeat from murine embryonic stem cell virus
    674..1015    +  misc_feature   MESV Ψ: packaging signal of murine embryonic stem cell virus
   1082..1498    +  CDS            gag (truncated): truncated Moloney murine leukemia virus (MMLV) gag gene lacking the start codon
   1511..2647    +  CDS            STING1: STING_HUMAN - Also known as ERIS From Homo sapiens (Human).
   2673..3172    +  promoter       PGK promoter: mouse phosphoglycerate kinase 1 promoter
   3190..4215    +  CDS            HygR: aminoglycoside phosphotransferase from E. coli; aph(4)-Ia; confers resistance to hygromycin
   4233..4511    +  CDS            yokD (fragment): YOKD_BACSU - Experimental evidence at protein level: Swiss-Prot protein existence level 1. May contribute to antibiotic resistance. From Bacillus subtilis (strain 168).
   4573..5087    +  LTR            3' LTR: 3' long terminal repeat from murine embryonic stem cell virus
   5249..5265    -  protein_bind   lac operator: The lac repressor binds to the lac operator to inhibit transcription in E. coli. This inhibition can be relieved by adding lactose or isopropyl-β-D-thiogalactopyranoside (IPTG). lac repressor encoded by lacI
   5273..5303    -  promoter       lac promoter: promoter for the E. coli lac operon
   5318..5339    -  protein_bind   CAP binding site: CAP binding activates transcription in the presence of cAMP. E. coli catabolite activator protein
   5352..5444    -  CDS            lacI (fragment): lac repressor; lacI; The lac repressor binds to the lac operator to inhibit transcription in E. coli. This inhibition can be relieved by adding lactose or isopropyl-β-D-thiogalactopyranoside (IPTG).
   5627..6215    -  rep_origin     ori: high-copy-number ColE1/pMB1/pBR322/pUC origin of replication
   6386..7246    -  CDS            AmpR: β-lactamase; bla; confers resistance to ampicillin, carbenicillin, and related antibiotics
   7247..7351    -  promoter       AmpR promoter: bla
   7446..7481    +  CDS            rop (fragment): Rop protein, which maintains plasmids at low copy number; rop
   7583..7682    +  misc_feature   bom (fragment): basis of mobility region from pBR322
   7688..7837    -  CDS            lacZα (fragment): LacZα fragment of β-galactosidase; lacZ fragment
   7837..8038    -  CDS            TcR (fragment): tetracycline efflux protein; tet; confers resistance to tetracycline
   8039..52      +  CDS            env (fragment) (across the origin): murine leukemia virus gPr80 envelope polyprotein precursor; env; proteolytically cleaved into gp70SU and p15TM subunits
