[The description below was written by a language model from this plasmid's Addgene catalogue record and pLannotate feature annotations shown in this document.]
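Description:
pMSCV-hygro-STING R232 is a gammaretroviral expression vector built on the pMSCV-hygro backbone for stable delivery of human STING (STING1, also known as TMEM173, MITA or ERIS) into mammalian cells. The insert is recorded as the R232 form, meaning arginine at residue 232, a position at which human STING alleles are known to differ. The roughly 8.1 kb plasmid is maintained in E. coli through a high-copy ColE1/pUC-type origin and a β-lactamase (AmpR) gene under its own promoter. The remaining backbone annotations (lac promoter/operator, and fragments of lacI, lacZα, rop, bom, TcR and env) are short remnants of cloning history rather than functional units, and the small "yokD" match downstream of the hygromycin gene is likely an annotation artefact.

The proviral cassette is flanked by 5' and 3' long terminal repeats from murine embryonic stem cell virus. Downstream of the 5' LTR lie the MESV Ψ packaging signal and a truncated MMLV gag segment lacking its start codon, which extends the packaging region and improves encapsidation of the genomic RNA without producing Gag protein. The STING coding sequence follows directly and has no dedicated internal promoter in the feature table, so it is presumably transcribed from the 5' LTR. No epitope tag or reporter is annotated. A mouse PGK promoter then drives the hygromycin phosphotransferase gene, allowing selection of transduced cells. Because the vector carries no functional gag, pol or env, these must be supplied in trans by packaging cells or helper plasmids to make replication-defective particles. The cloning sites used are not recorded. The associated publication concerns innate immune signalling and the packaging of cGAMP into viral particles, consistent with use in establishing STING-expressing cell lines.
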