Addgene plasmid #102608: pMSCV-hygro-STING R232
Purpose: Retroviral vector to expression STING R232
Depositing lab: Nicolas Manel. Depositing organization: Institut Curie. Publication: Transmission of innate immune signaling by packaging of cGAMP in viral particles. Gentili M, Kowal J, Tkach M, Satoh T, Lahaye X, Conrad C, Boyron M, Lombard B, Durand S, Kroemer G, Loew D, Dalod M, Thery C, Manel N. Science. 2015 Sep 11;349(6253):1232-6. doi: 10.1126/science.aab3628. Epub 2015 Jul 30. PubMed 26229115.
Backbone
  Vector backbone: pMSCV-hygro
  Vector type: Mammalian Expression, Retroviral
Growth in bacteria
  Bacterial resistance: Ampicillin, 100 μg/mL
  Growth temperature: 30°C
  Growth strain: NEB Stable
  Copy number: High Copy
Gene/Insert
  Gene/Insert name: STING
  Species: H. sapiens (human)
  Mutation: R232
  Entrez Gene: STING1 (a.k.a. ERIS, MITA, MPYS, NET23, SAVI, STING, STING-beta, TMEM173, hMITA, hSTING)
  Cloning method: Restriction Enzyme; 5′ cloning site unknown (unknown if destroyed); 3′ cloning site unknown (unknown if destroyed)
  Sequencing primers: 5′ MSCV
Terms and licenses: Academic/Nonprofit Terms; Industry Terms: Not Available to Industry
How to cite: pMSCV-hygro-STING R232 was a gift from Nicolas Manel (Addgene plasmid # 102608 ; http://n2t.net/addgene:102608 ; RRID:Addgene_102608)
